>Addgene plasmid #173737 | pJRK143 | addgene full sequence | sequence record 342440 | Addgene NGS Result
GAGGTCTGCCTCGTGAAGAAGGTGTTGCTGACTCATACCAGGCCTGAATCGCCCCATCATCCAGCCAGAA
AGTGAGGGAGCCACGGTTGATGAGAGCTTTGTTGTAGGTGGACCAGTTGGTGATTTTGAACTTTTGCTTT
GCCACGGAACGGTCTGCGTTGTCGGGAAGATGCGTGATCTGATCCTTCAACTCAGCAAAAGTTCGATTTA
TTCAACAAAGCCACGTTGTGTCTCAAAATCTCTGATGTTACATTGCACAAGATAAAAATATATCATCATG
AACAATAAAACTGTCTGCTTACATAAACAGTAATACAAGGGGTGTTATGAGCCATATTCAACGGGAAACG
TCTTGCTCGAAGCCGCGATTAAATTCCAACATGGATGCTGATTTATATGGGTATAAATGGGCTCGCGATA
ATGTCGGGCAATCAGGTGCGACAATCTATCGATTGTATGGGAAGCCCGATGCGCCAGAGTTGTTTCTGAA
ACATGGCAAAGGTAGCGTTGCCAATGATGTTACAGATGAGATGGTCAGACTAAACTGGCTGACGGAATTT
ATGCCTCTTCCGACCATCAAGCATTTTATCCGTACTCCTGATGATGCATGGTTACTCACCACTGCGATCC
CCGGGAAAACAGCATTCCAGGTATTAGAAGAATATCCTGATTCAGGTGAAAATATTGTTGATGCGCTGGC
AGTGTTCCTGCGCCGGTTGCATTCGATTCCTGTTTGTAATTGTCCTTTTAACAGCGATCGCGTATTTCGT
CTCGCTCAGGCGCAATCACGAATGAATAACGGTTTGGTTGATGCGAGTGATTTTGATGACGAGCGTAATG
GCTGGCCTGTTGAACAAGTCTGGAAAGAAATGCATAAGCTTTTGCCATTCTCACCGGATTCAGTCGTCAC
TCATGGTGATTTCTCACTTGATAACCTTATTTTTGACGAGGGGAAATTAATAGGTTGTATTGATGTTGGA
CGAGTCGGAATCGCAGACCGATACCAGGATCTTGCCATCCTATGGAACTGCCTCGGTGAGTTTTCTCCTT
CATTACAGAAACGGCTTTTTCAAAAATATGGTATTGATAATCCTGATATGAATAAATTGCAGTTTCATTT
GATGCTCGATGAGTTTTTCTAATCAGAATTGGTTAATTGGTTGTAACACTGGCAGAGCATTACGCTGACT
TGACGGGACGGCGGCTTTGTTGAATAAATCGCATTCGCCATTCAGGCTGCGCAACTGTTGGGAAGGGCGA
TCGGTGCGGGCCTCTTCGCTATTACGCCAGCTGGCGAAAGGGGGATGTGCTGCAAGGCGATTAAGTTGGG
TAACGCCAGGGTTTTCCCAGTCACGACGTTGTAAAACGACGGCCAGTGCCAAGCTTGCATGCCTGCAGGT
CGACTCTAGAGGATCCCCGGGTACCGAGGTGCTCTTCGCTTTCTATAATCTATTTTCTAGTTTCTATTTT
ATTAGAATGCCAAGAAAATCAAGCATTTATACATCAAAACTTATCAATGAAAACAGTGGCACCTAAAACA
TCAAGCAGTTTAAAAATTCAAAAATTCAAAAATGCTTCGAGAAGTGTATTTTCTTAAATACTGCCTTTAA
AATTAAAACTATTTGAAGACAATTTTCAGACGAAGATATTACAATTAACATTTTCTTGCTCATTCCAAAA
ATTAACTGCAAAAATTAATTAAAATAACCCATAAAATAAGAACACAAAGATGTTAATGCCATAGTAACTT
AGAAGATATCAGTGAAAACAGTGGCACCTCGATAGCTGTTCAACGATAAGACTAAAAATGATTGGGAAGT
ATAGATAGGCTGATTTTATCAAAAAGAAAATTGTCAATGAAGGCACAAAGCGTATTGGTTTGAAAAGAAA
GATGGTGTGCACACCGAGCTCGGTGTGCATGATGGCTGGCTAGCGATTATGGCGTTAGTGTCGACTATTC
TTATCAGTTTCAGCCCCGACCTCTGTCGCTCATATACGCAGACAACCACCCACTTCCAGCCAAACATGGG
ACTCGGGTCCGCCCATCATTGCATGTACGGTAGTTGGTAATTGAAAAAAGTGGAATGAGGAAGAAAATAT
TGGTTTCAAAGTAGCGTTTATAATAACTACAAAAAAATCAACTGAGGAGACAATAAGTAGATAAAACAGG
CGATCAGACTTTTGATGGATACATATATCCAATTTTGCAAACAAACTTGAAAATTAAATTGAGTTTTTGC
GTTTTCACTGAAACTTTCAAACAAGTTGCAATGCAGCTATTAATACTGCACATAGTAATAGTCTTGCTTT
AATTTATTGCCAGAACAGATGTATCTAGTTAAAATGTTGATAAATTACTATCCTTCACAGAGTGAAACAA
AATCAAAAGCTTTCAAGAATTTATGGTAATTTTTTTTAATTTGATAAGGCATCATTGTCAAAACTTGAAT
AATTTGTCAAAAGCTAGATATTCAAAAATTAGTATTGAACCTCAATTACCCTACAAAGTTTATAGTGCTC
ACCAATTGGAAATAAGTTTTGAATACAATACTAATGGAGAAAATACGGCAAACTATACATTTTTAACTTT
TCACTCATTAGTTTTCATATAATTTTTAAACTGTGATGTCACACCATAATTTTAAAGACAAGAAAACATA
CAAATACATATAATTATCAATAAATGATATTATTATAAAATAAAAAACGCATATTTGTGAGATATGAAAA
GTACGCCCTTCTATGTTTTTTTTCAAGAATACCGGATCAAAGGGTACGCTTTTTGTTACACAGTGTGTTT
TACGGAAACATATTCAACATTTGGAGGACAGTTCTGTCTCCAAAGCTGACCAGTTCAACATTCTTATAAA
CAAAACGTGATGCGACCTTCAAGTTGTCTGGAACTTTTGTGATTCGGGCAGGATAAGGAGTATGAAGAAT
ACAATAATGAAAAATAAAACAAAAAAAGATAACCTGTAGAAAAATTGATAATTTTCAGTTTTTTTCGATA
ATCAGCCACACACGCACATAATATTACTTCACACCCCACAATATCAGATAATAATCAAAAATGATAAAAT
ATATCTTTATACATCGATAACACAATCAAACTAGTGATAAATTGGTATTTCAAGATTTCAACCATATGCT
CTCCGAACTGTATACTACAGTAATATTATTGGGTACAAGGTCTAAAAACATTAGCATGTTGTAAAACCAC
TTCTTTTGCTCTCATTTCTCAATGTTTGCGCTCAGTAAGTGAGCTTCTTTTGAAATGAAGTACGGTCGCC
TTATCAGTTGCATGACGTTTGAGCCGATTCTTTCCTTTTTGTCTTCAAATTTCCTATTCAGCCAGCAAAC
TCGGGGAAGTCAAGGATGAACGTTTAATAGAGAAAAACTATGGGTGTTCTGAAACAATCAGTAAAAAAAT
TATCAGGACAAAATGGCAACATTATCGTTGAGAATGCGTCCTCGTATCGCCGTAGCTCAGAAGTAGAAAT
CAATTGAAGATAACATTATCAATTCTGTATAAAAAGAAAATACAGGTTTTGATATCAAACCTTAACACAT
TTAACATTTGGTCATTATATTCCATAATAGTGTCATCAATTTAGTTCTGCAAAAACACATCTGCTCACAC
TACTCTCTATATCCGAAATGACACAATTAGCTTTCGAAGTTATTTATTTGGTGTCGATAGTTGTATATGA
GTGTTGTGACTCCGTTTATAAACCGTTTTTAACAGTCGGGAATAAATTTATATTTTTCACTTTAAAATTA
ATCTGGTATCTTTTTTTTAATTTGGTTTTTTAACGGGGGGTTTGAAGTTCAAAGAAAATCAAAATCAAAA
TTCTTTATTTAGAAAGTTTGTTAAGTAATTGAAGGTTTTTTGGAGATTCTAAAATCAGCTGTATAAGTAT
TTCTAAACAGCGTATCTTTCAAAAAAGAAAAACTTTTTTGACGTCAAAGGGTTAGAAAATCACTTTCACA
TAATTTCTGGATGTCAAACGGTCCGAGAGCTTTTTTAATACGTGAAACATTCCATCACGTCTTCATTTTA
GTTTTTTTTTTTTTATTTATATAATTCAATTTATGTTTCTTAAAACTGTAAATTTATATTTATTAAGTCA
GTACAAAAAATTCTGAATTGGTCAATTAGGAACTGTGAACGTTTCAGAGTAGATTTGTGATGACGGTTCT
TTTTTGTTTATTAAACATTTCATTTATGAATATCACATTTTCCCATCAGTTCTTTTTTTTTCAAATTCAT
GATCACAGGAAACATTTTATAACTGTCAGAATACTTGGTGCGAGCCATCACACGAAGGCATGCAAAAACT
TGATTGAACATTGATTTTTTTGTACTTTCAGGGATATTCAGGTAAAAACTGAACATTGGTTAGCGGTGAT
TTCTTCTGGTGCCGGTAAAGATGTATATAACTTTATTTGTGTTCAAAAATAACCATGGAAGTATGTTAGC
AAGTACATTTTTAACGTTTTCAATCTGATTATTTTTCAATTAGTATGACTCATCGAGCATTTTTAGTTTT
TTTTTCAGTTTTAGAATCAGAAATCTACAAAAAAAGCACTCTACTCAAGATCAGTCATTTTCTGATGATT
TATTGTTTTCTCGCCACTAATTTCCTACTTTGATCATCATTTTTTATCATTAACATTTTTGAATTTATAT
TATTAGATTATAACTTGATGAATGTTTGCAACTGTATTCTTAATGCTCCTGTTTTTTCGTCCCACATAAG
TCTCTAAATACTATTTCTAAACATATTTGATACTTTCCAAGCATTTATTGGGTCTTTCACATTCGATCTG
TTATCAGTAGTTATGCACACGACAAGACACTAGATGGTACAATCGAGAGGCAATAAACTGTTTACACATT
CTTTTCAGTTCGTCTTATTCTCTCTCACTTTCTCATTGTCTTTATTAGTTGAGAAAATGTACGGGTTGGG
GGAGAACTAAGAGCAGAATGGGAAAAAAGGTGGGTAATAGGATTATAATAATAATAGTTACAGAGTCAGG
AATTGGTTATCAAGAATTGGAGTTCATACATTTCGAAATTACCACGAAGAGCAGCTCGAATTCGTAATCA
TGTCATAGCTGTTTCCTGTGTGAAATTGTTATCCGCTCACAATTCCACACAACATACGAGCCGGAAGCAT
AAAGTGTAAAGCCTGGGGTGCCTAATGAGTGAGCTAACTCACATTAATTGCGTTGCGCTCACTGCCCGCT
TTCCAGTCGGGAAACCTGTCGTGCCAGCTGCATTAATGAATCGGCCAACGCGCGGGGAGAGGCGGTTTGC
GTATTGGCGAACTTTTGCTGAGTTGAAGGATCAGATCACGCATCTTCCCGACAACGCAGACCGTTCCGTG
GCAAAGCAAAAGTTCAAAATCAGTAACCGTCAGTGCCGATAAGTTCAAAGTTAAACCTGGTGTTGATACC
AACATTGAAACGTTGATCGAAAACGCGCTGAAAAACGCTGCTGAATGTGCGAGCTTCTTCCGCTTCCTCG
CTCACTGACTCGCTGCGCTCGGTCGTTCGGCTGCGGCGAGCGGTATCAGCTCACTCAAAGGCGGTAATAC
GGTTATCCACAGAATCAGGGGATAACGCAGGAAAGAACATGTGAGCAAAAGGCCAGCAAAAGGCCAGGAA
CCGTAAAAAGGCCGCGTTGCTGGCGTTTTTCCATAGGCTCCGCCCCCCTGACGAGCATCACAAAAATCGA
CGCTCAAGTCAGAGGTGGCGAAACCCGACAGGACTATAAAGATACCAGGCGTTTCCCCCTGGAAGCTCCC
TCGTGCGCTCTCCTGTTCCGACCCTGCCGCTTACCGGATACCTGTCCGCCTTTCTCCCTTCGGGAAGCGT
GGCGCTTTCTCATAGCTCACGCTGTAGGTATCTCAGTTCGGTGTAGGTCGTTCGCTCCAAGCTGGGCTGT
GTGCACGAACCCCCCGTTCAGCCCGACCGCTGCGCCTTATCCGGTAACTATCGTCTTGAGTCCAACCCGG
TAAGACACGACTTATCGCCACTGGCAGCAGCCACTGGTAACAGGATTAGCAGAGCGAGGTATGTAGGCGG
TGCTACAGAGTTCTTGAAGTGGTGGCCTAACTACGGCTACACTAGAAGAACAGTATTTGGTATCTGCGCT
CTGCTGAAGCCAGTTACCTTCGGAAAAAGAGTTGGTAGCTCTTGATCCGGCAAACAAACCACCGCTGGTA
GCGGTGGTTTTTTTGTTTGCAAGCAGCAGATTACGCGCAGAAAAAAAGGATCTCAAGAAGATCCTTTGAT
CTTTTCTACGGGGTCTGACGCTCAGTGGAACTCCGTCGA
Features (pLannotate 1.2.2; 9 found; start..end, strand, type, name):
      2..142     -  CDS            TRA2_ECOLX (fragment): Protein predicted: Swiss-Prot protein existence level 4. Required for transposition of transposon Tn903. From Escherichia coli.
    327..1142    +  CDS            KanR: aminoglycoside phosphotransferase; aph(3')-Ia; confers resistance to kanamycin in bacteria or G418 (Geneticin®) in eukaryotes
   1224..1378    -  CDS            lacZα (fragment): LacZα fragment of β-galactosidase; lacZ fragment
   1381..1428    -  misc_feature   MCS (fragment): pUC18/19 multiple cloning site
   5136..5152    -  protein_bind   lac operator: The lac repressor binds to the lac operator to inhibit transcription in E. coli. This inhibition can be relieved by adding lactose or isopropyl-β-D-thiogalactopyranoside (IPTG). lac repressor encoded by lacI
   5160..5190    -  promoter       lac promoter: promoter for the E. coli lac operon
   5205..5226    -  protein_bind   CAP binding site: CAP binding activates transcription in the presence of cAMP. E. coli catabolite activator protein
   5239..5327    -  CDS            lacI (fragment): lac repressor; lacI; The lac repressor binds to the lac operator to inhibit transcription in E. coli. This inhibition can be relieved by adding lactose or isopropyl-β-D-thiogalactopyranoside (IPTG).
   5698..6286    -  rep_origin     ori: high-copy-number ColE1/pMB1/pBR322/pUC origin of replication
