[The description below was written by a language model from this plasmid's Addgene catalogue record and pLannotate feature annotations shown in this document.]
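Description:
pJRK143 is a bacterial cloning plasmid that serves as a donor module for SapTrap assembly, the modular cloning system used to build C. elegans constructs from standardized parts. It is built on the small pHSG298 backbone, a pUC-type vector that carries kanamycin rather than ampicillin resistance. The feature table matches this description. It shows a high-copy ColE1/pUC-family origin of replication and an aph(3')-Ia KanR gene for selection in E. coli. A short neighbouring fragment of a Tn903 transposition protein is also annotated, most likely a remnant of the transposon from which the resistance gene was derived.

The payload is the C. elegans elt-2 promoter, recorded as an insert of about 3.7 kb. It is not annotated by name in the feature table. It corresponds to the large unannotated stretch between the residual pUC18/19 multiple cloning site with its lacZα fragment on one side and the lac operator, lac promoter and CAP binding site on the other. This places the insert within the lacZα cloning region and interrupts it, and M13 forward and reverse primer sites are listed for sequencing across it. The depositor notes that the insert may sit in reverse orientation relative to the backbone. The exact cloning sites are not recorded, and the type IIS sites used for SapTrap release are not annotated.

The plasmid has no expression function of its own. It supplies the elt-2 promoter as a part to be combined with other modules into final C. elegans expression constructs. The associated publication describes CeLINC, a fluorescence-based protein–protein interaction assay in the worm.
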