Addgene plasmid #173737: pJRK143
Purpose: donor plasmid for SapTrap assembly
Depositing lab: Mike Boxem. Depositing organization: Utrecht University. Publication: CeLINC, a fluorescence-based protein-protein interaction assay in Caenorhabditis elegans. Kroll JR, Remmelzwaal S, Boxem M. Genetics. 2021 Dec 10;219(4). pii: 6380436. doi: 10.1093/genetics/iyab163. PubMed 34849800.
Backbone
  Vector backbone: pHSG298
  Backbone manufacturer: Takara Bio
  Backbone size w/o insert (bp): 2675
  Vector type: Other
Growth in bacteria
  Bacterial resistance: Kanamycin, 50 μg/mL
  Growth temperature: 37°C
  Growth strain: DH5alpha
  Copy number: High Copy
Gene/Insert
  Gene/Insert name: elt-2 promoter
  Species: C. elegans (nematode)
  Insert size (bp): 3666
  Cloning method: Restriction Enzyme; 5′ cloning site Unknown (unknown if destroyed)
  Sequencing primers: 5′ M13 (-21) Forward; 3′ M13/pUC Reverse
Terms and licenses: Academic/Nonprofit Terms; Industry Terms: Not Available to Industry
Depositor comments: Insert may be inserted in reverse orientation in the backbone plasmid. Please visit https://doi.org/10.1101/2021.06.01.446599 for bioRxiv preprint.
How to cite: pJRK143 was a gift from Mike Boxem (Addgene plasmid # 173737 ; http://n2t.net/addgene:173737 ; RRID:Addgene_173737)
